>Addgene plasmid #108306 | pET28a-MH6-RspWYL1 | addgene full sequence | sequence record 208499 | Addgene NGS Result
TAATACGACTCACTATAGGGGAATTGTGAGCGGATAACAATTCCCCTCTAGATTTACACTTTATGCTTCC
GGCTCGTATGTTTCTAGAGAATTCGGATCCAAATAATTTTGTTTAACTTTAAGAAGGAGATTTAAATATG
AAAATCGAAGAAGGTAAAGGTCACCATCACCATCACCACATGCTGATTCCGCCTAGCACCTTTCTGCCGA
AACGTGATAAAAATGTTCCGTATATTGCAGAGGTTCAGAGCATTCCGCTGAGCCCGAGCGCATATAGCGT
TATTATCAAAGATAAGAGCATCTTTGAAACCAGCCTGAGTCCGAATGGTAGCGTTAGCATGAGCAGCTTT
CTGACCAGCATTTTTGATAGCGCCTATATCGCAAGCCTGAAATACAAAAGCGACGACAACTATAAATACA
TTGGTATTCCGCTGCTGAACGCCTTTGTTAAATGGCAGATTGAAGAAATTGATGATGGCCTGGATGACAA
GAGCAAAGAAATCATTAAAAGCTATCTGATCAGCAAGCTGAGCGCCAAATATGAAAAAACCAAAACCGAA
AATGCCGTTCGTGTTCGTCTGAGCATTTGTCGTGATCTGTATGATACCCTGAGCAGCGACGATCTGTATT
ATGAAAATAAAGTGTATAGCAGCACCCTGCGTCGTTTTCTGAAAGCAGTTTATGAAGATTATGCACTGCT
GAGCGATTGTGAACGTGAACGTCTGATTTTTGCCGATAACATCATCAAAATCAACGAAGTGATTAAGCAG
AATGGCAGCCGTTATTATAGCTTCATTTATGCCTATAGCAACATGTACAGCCGTGAAAAACGTCGTATTC
GCCTGATTCCGTATCGTATTGTTTCCGATGAGTACAAAATGTATAACTACCTGGTTTGTCTGAGCGACGA
AAAAAGCGCAGGTAAAGAATTTAAAGCAGATAGCTGTCGTATTAGCCGTCTGAGCGGTCTGAGTATTGCA
GAAAAACTGAGCCAGAAAGAATATAGCAGCGTGACCGAATATGAACGCCTGAAAGAAGTTCACGTTAAAA
GCGTTAAACACCTGTTAAGCGATCCGCGTTTTGGTAGTGATGAAAGCGATATTAGCAAAGTGTATCTGAC
CGAAAAAGGCGTGGAAATGTTTGGCAAAATTCTGTATCAGCGTCCGATTCTGAAAGGCAATGAGAAACCG
AAACCTAATGCCGTGAATGAATTTATCAGCCCTCCGATTCAGGTGAAATACTACTTTAACAAATTCGGCA
AAGACGGCGTTATTCTGAGCCCGTCTGATAGCTTTGAAGAGATGCGTACCCTGTATGTTGAAGGTGCCGA
AGCATATAATCGTGAAGTTGAAATGTAATAAGGATCCCTCGAGTTGACAGCTAGCTCAGTCCTAGGTATA
ATGCTAGCAGAGACCATGGCCACCGGTCTCTGCTAAAGATATGAGGAGCTCAAACTCGAGCTGCTAACAA
AGCCCGAAAGGAAGCTGAGTTGGCTGCTGCCACCGCTGAGCAATAACTAGCATAACCCCTTGGGGCCTCT
AAACGGGTCTTGAGGGGTTTTTTGCTGAAAGGAGGAACTATATCCGGATTGGCGAATGGG
[124 nt withheld, positions 1601-1724]
C
[91 nt withheld, positions 1726-1816]
A
[49 nt withheld, positions 1818-1866]
CCTTTGACGTTGGAGTCCACGTTCTTT
[37 nt withheld, positions 1894-1930]
ACCCTATCTCGGTCTATTCTTTTGATTTATAAGGGATTTTGCCGATTTCGGCCTATTGGTTAAAAAATGA
GCTGATTTAACAAAAATTTAACGCGAATTTTAACAAAATATTAACGCTTACAATTTAGGTGGCACTTTTC
GGGGAAATGTGCGCGGAACCCCTATTTGTTTATTTTTCTAAATACATTCAAATATGTATCCGCTCATGAA
TTAATTCTTAGAAAAACTCATCGAGCATCAAATGAAACTGCAATTTATTCATATCAGGATTATCAATACC
ATATTTTTGAAAAAGCCGTTTCTGTAATGAAGGAGAAAACTCACCGAGGCAGTTCCATAGGATGGCAAGA
TCCTGGTATCGGTCTGCGATTCCGACTCGTCCAACATCAATACAACCTATTAATTTCCCCTCGTCAAAAA
TAAGGTTATCAAGTGAGAAATCACCATGAGTGACGACTGAATCCGGTGAGAATGGCAAAAGTTTATGCAT
TTCTTTCCAGACTTGTTCAACAGGCCAGCCATTACGCTCGTCATCAAAATCACTCGCATCAACCAAACCG
TTATTCATTCGTGATTGCGCCTGAGCGAGACGAAATACGCGATCGCTGTTAAAAGGACAATTACAAACAG
GAATCGAATGCAACCGGCGCAGGAACACTGCCAGCGCATCAACAATATTTTCACCTGAATCAGGATATTC
TTCTAATACCTGGAATGCTGTTTTCCCGGGGATCGCAGTGGTGAGTAACCATGCATCATCAGGAGTACGG
ATAAAATGCTTGATGGTCGGAAGAGGCATAAATTCCGTCAGCCAGTTTAGTCTGACCATCTCATCTGTAA
CATCATTGGCAACGCTACCTTTGCCATGTTTCAGAAACAACTCTGGCGCATCGGGCTTCCCATACAATCG
ATAGATTGTCGCACCTGATTGCCCGACATTATCGCGAGCCCATTTATACCCATATAAATCAGCATCCATG
TTGGAATTTAATCGCGGCCTAGAGCAAGACGTTTCCCGTTGAATATGGCTCATAACACCCCTTGTATTAC
TGTTTATGTAAGCAGACAGTTTTATTGTTCATGACCAAAATCCCTTAACGTGAGTTTTCGTTCCACTGAG
CGTCAGACCCCGTAGAAAAGATCAAAGGATCTTCTTGAGATCCTTTTTTTCTGCGCGTAATCTGCTGCTT
GCAAACAAAAAAACCACCGCTACCAGCGGTGGTTTGTTTGCCGGATCAAGAGCTACCAACTCTTTTTCCG
AAGGTAACTGGCTTCAGCAGAGCGCAGATACCAAATACTGTCCTTCTAGTGTAGCCGTAGTTAGGCCACC
ACTTCAAGAACTCTGTAGCACCGCCTACATACCTCGCTCTGCTAATCCTGTTACCAGTGGCTGCTGCCAG
TGGCGATAAGTCGTGTCTTACCGGGTTGGACTCAAGACGATAGTTACCGGATAAGGCGCAGCGGTCGGGC
TGAACGGGGGGTTCGTGCACACAGCCCAGCTTGGAGCGAACGACCTACACCGAACTGAGATACCTACAGC
GTGAGCTATGAGAAAGCGCCACGCTTCCCGAAGGGAGAAAGGCGGACAGGTATCCGGTAAGCGGCAGGGT
CGGAACAGGAGAGCGCACGAGGGAGCTTCCAGGGGGAAACGCCTGGTATCTTTATAGTCCTGTCGGGTTT
CGCCACCTCTGACTTGAGCGTCGATTTTTGTGATGCTCGTCAGGGGGGCGGAGCCTATGGAAAAACGCCA
GCAACGCGGCCTTTTTACGGTTCCTGGCCTTTTGCTGGCCTTTTGCTCACATGTTCTTTCCTGCGTTATC
CCCTGATTCTGTGGATAACCGTATTACCGCCTTTGAGTGAGCTGATACCGCTCGCCGCAGCCGAACGACC
GAGCGCAGCGAGTCAGTGAGCGAGGAAGCGGAAGAGCGCCTGATGCGGTATTTTCTCCTTACGCATCTGT
GCGGTATTTCACACCGCAATGGTGCACTCTCAGTACAATCTGCTCTGATGCCGCATAGTTAAGCCAGTAT
ACACTCCGCTATCGCTACGTGACTGGGTCATGGCTGCGCCCCGACACCCGCCAACACCCGCTGACGCGCC
CTGACGGGCTTGTCTGCTCCCGGCATCCGCTTACAGACAAGCTGTGACCGTCTCCGGGAGCTGCATGTGT
CAGAGGTTTTCACCGTCATCACCGAAACGCGCGAGGCAGCTGCGGTAAAGCTCATCAGCGTGGTCGTGAA
GCGATTCACAGATGTCTGCCTGTTCATCCGCGTCCAGCTCGTTGAGTTTCTCCAGAAGCGTTAATGTCTG
GCTTCTGATAAAGCGGGCCATGTTAAGGGCGGTTTTTTCCTGTTTGGTCACTGATGCCTCCGTGTAAGGG
GGATTTCTGTTCATGGGGGTAATGATACCGATGAAACGAGAGAGGATGCTCACGATACGGGTTACTGATG
ATGAACATGCCCGGTTACTGGAACGTTGTGAGGGTAAACAACTGGCGGTATGGATGCGGCGGGACCAGAG
AAAAATCACTCAGGGTCAATGCCAGCGCTTCGTTAATACAGATGTAGGTGTTCCACAGGGTAGCCAGCAG
CATCCTGCGATGCAGATCCGGAACATAATGGTGCAGGGCGCTGACTTCCGCGTTTCCAGACTTTACGAAA
CACGGAAACCGAAGACCATTCATGTTGTTGCTCAGGTCGCAGACGTTTTGCAGCAGCAGTCGCTTCACGT
TCGCTCGCGTATCGGTGATTCATTCTGCTAACCAGTAAGGCAACCCCGCCAGCCTAGCCGGGTCCTCAAC
GACAGGAGCACGATCATGCGCACCCGTGGGGCCGCCATGCCGGCGATAATGGCCTGCTTCTCGCCGAAAC
GTTTGGTGGCGGGACCAGTGACGAAGGCTTGAGCGAGGGCGTGCAAGATTCCGAATACCGCAAGCGACAG
GCCGATCATCGTCGCGCTCCAGCGAAAGCGGTCCTCGCCGAAAATGACCCAGAGCGCTGCCGGCACCTGT
CCTACGAGTTGCATGATAAAGAAGACAGTCATAAGTGCGGCGACGATAGTCATGCCCCGCGCCCACCGGA
AGGAGCTGACTGGGTTGAAGGCTCTCAAGGGCATCGGTCGAGATCCCGGTGCCTAATGAGTGAGCTAACT
TACATTAATTGCGTTGCGCTCACTGCCCGCTTTCCAGTCGGGAAACCTGTCGTGCCAGCTGCATTAATGA
ATCGGCCAACGCGCGGGGAGAGGCGGTTTGCGTATTGGGCGCCAGGGTGGTTTTTCTTTTCACCAGTGAG
ACGGGCAACAGCTGATTGCCCTTCACCGCCTGGCCCTGAGAGAGTTGCAGCAAGCGGTCCACGCTGGTTT
GCCCCAGCAGGCGAAAATCCTGTTTGATGGTGGTTAACGGCGGGATATAACATGAGCTGTCTTCGGTATC
GTCGTATCCCACTACCGAGATATCCGCACCAACGCGCAGCCCGGACTCGGTAATGGCGCGCATTGCGCCC
AGCGCCATCTGATCGTTGGCAACCAGCATCGCAGTGGGAACGATGCCCTCATTCAGCATTTGCATGGTTT
GTTGAAAACCGGACATGGCACTCCAGTCGCCTTCCCGTTCCGCTATCGGCTGAATTTGATTGCGAGTGAG
ATATTTATGCCAGCCAGCCAGACGCAGACGCGCCGAGACAGAACTTAATGGGCCCGCTAACAGCGCGATT
TGCTGGTGACCCAATGCGACCAGATGCTCCACGCCCAGTCGCGTACCGTCTTCATGGGAGAAAATAATAC
TGTTGATGGGTGTCTGGTCAGAGACATCAAGAAATAACGCCGGAACATTAGTGCAGGCAGCTTCCACAGC
AATGGCATCCTGGTCATCCAGCGGATAGTTAATGATCAGCCCACTGACGCGTTGCGCGAGAAGATTGTGC
ACCGCCGCTTTACAGGCTTCGACGCCGCTTCGTTCTACCATCGACACCACCACGCTGGCACCCAGTTGAT
CGGCGCGAGATTTAATCGCCGCGACAATTTGCGACGGCGCGTGCAGGGCCAGACTGGAGGTGGCAACGCC
AATCAGCAACGACTGTTTGCCCGCCAGTTGTTGTGCCACGCGGTTGGGAATGTAATTCAGCTCCGCCATC
GCCGCTTCCACTTTTTCCCGCGTTTTCGCAGAAACGTGGCTGGCCTGGTTCACCACGCGGGAAACGGTCT
GATAAGAGACACCGGCATACTCTGCGACATCGTATAACGTTACTGGTTTCACATTCACCACCCTGAATTG
ACTCTCTTCCGGGCGCTATCATGCCATACCGCGAAAGGTTTTGCGCCATTCGATGGTGTCCGGGATCTCG
ACGCTCTCCCTTATGCGACTCCTGCATTAGGAAGCAGCCCAGTAGTAGGTTGAGGCCGTTGAGCACCGCC
GCCGCAAGGAATGGTGCATGCAAGGAGATGGCGCCCAACAGTCCCCCGGCCACGGGGCCTGCCACCATAC
CCACGCCGAAACAAGCGCTCATGAGCCCGAAGTGGCGAGCCCGATCTTCCCCATCGGTGATGTCGGCGAT
ATAGGCGCCAGCAACCGCACCTGTGGCGCCGGTGATGCCGGCCACGATGCGTCCGGCGTAGAGGATCGAG
ATCTCGATCCCGCGAAAT
Features (pLannotate 1.2.2; 20 found; start..end, strand, type, name):
      1..19      +  promoter       T7 promoter: promoter for bacteriophage T7 RNA polymerase
     20..44      +  protein_bind   lac operator: The lac repressor binds to the lac operator to inhibit transcription in E. coli. This inhibition can be relieved by adding lactose or isopropyl-β-D-thiogalactopyranoside (IPTG). lac repressor encoded by lacI
     53..82      +  promoter       lac promoter: promoter for the E. coli lac operon
    108..130     +  RBS            RBS: efficient ribosome binding site from bacteriophage T7 gene 10 (Olins and Rangwala, 1989)
    162..178     +  CDS            6xHis (fragment): 6xHis affinity tag
   1374..1408    +  promoter       J23119 promoter: bacterial promoter (Registry of Standard Biological Parts BBa J23119)
   1460..1509    +  CDS            SET1 (fragment): solubility-enhancement tag derived from T7 phage gene 10B
   1517..1564    +  terminator     T7 terminator: transcription terminator for bacteriophage T7 RNA polymerase
   1601..2029    +  rep_origin     f1 ori (sequence partly withheld): f1 bacteriophage origin of replication; arrow indicates direction of (+) strand synthesis
   2082..2139    +  promoter       AmpR promoter (fragment): bla
   2148..2963    -  CDS            KanR: aminoglycoside phosphotransferase; aph(3')-Ia; confers resistance to kanamycin in bacteria or G418 (Geneticin®) in eukaryotes
   3085..3673    +  rep_origin     ori: high-copy-number ColE1/pMB1/pBR322/pUC origin of replication
   3859..3998    -  misc_feature   bom: basis of mobility region from pBR322
   4100..4291    -  CDS            rop: Rop protein, which maintains plasmids at low copy number; rop
   4308..4688    +  CDS            YPB1_ECOLX: Protein predicted: Swiss-Prot protein existence level 4. From Escherichia coli.
   4760..5051    -  CDS            TcR (fragment): tetracycline efflux protein; tet; confers resistance to tetracycline
   5066..5087    -  protein_bind   CAP binding site: CAP binding activates transcription in the presence of cAMP. E. coli catabolite activator protein
   5100..6182    -  CDS            lacI: lac repressor; lacI; The lac repressor binds to the lac operator to inhibit transcription in E. coli. This inhibition can be relieved by adding lactose or isopropyl-β-D-thiogalactopyranoside (IPTG).
   6183..6260    -  promoter       lacI promoter: lacI
   6268..6547    -  CDS            TcR (fragment): tetracycline efflux protein; tet; confers resistance to tetracycline
