[The description below was written by a language model from this plasmid's Addgene catalogue record and pLannotate feature annotations shown in this document.]
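Description:
pET28a-MH6-RspWYL1 is a bacterial expression plasmid built on the Novagen pET-28a(+) backbone, carrying a synthetic, E. coli codon-optimized coding sequence for RspWYL1. This is the WYL-domain-containing accessory protein reported in the associated work as a positive modulator of the RNA-targeting type VI CRISPR effector Cas13d. The roughly 1.2 kb insert was cloned through BamHI sites and bears an N-terminal mH6 tag; the annotation detects a partial 6xHis motif just downstream of the ribosome binding site, consistent with a histidine affinity handle for purification.

The catalogue lists the promoter as lac. The feature table shows the usual pET arrangement of a T7 promoter followed by a lac operator, then a short lac promoter match and the T7 gene 10 RBS ahead of the tagged open reading frame, with a T7 terminator downstream. The plasmid-borne lacI gene supplies repressor, so expression should be IPTG-inducible in a host providing T7 RNA polymerase. The annotation also reports a J23119 constitutive promoter match and a fragmentary solubility-tag match between the insert and the terminator; the record does not explain their role.

Propagation relies on a pBR322-type origin with bom and rop, in keeping with the stated low copy number. Selection is by kanamycin through aph(3')-Ia, and an f1 origin is also present.

The sequenced record is 6,568 nt, close to backbone plus insert, whereas the catalogue gives a total size of 8,153 bp; this discrepancy is unresolved. The plasmid is suited to recombinant production of RspWYL1, for example for biochemical studies of Cas13d modulation.
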