Addgene plasmid #108306: pET28a-MH6-RspWYL1
Purpose: Expresses E. coli codon optimized RspWYL1 in the pET28a backbone.
Depositing lab: Arbor Biotechnologies. Publication: Cas13d Is a Compact RNA-Targeting Type VI CRISPR Effector Positively Modulated by a WYL-Domain-Containing Accessory Protein. Yan WX, Chong S, Zhang H, Makarova KS, Koonin EV, Cheng DR, Scott DA. Mol Cell. 2018 Mar 9. pii: S1097-2765(18)30173-4. doi: 10.1016/j.molcel.2018.02.028. PubMed 29551514.
Backbone
  Vector backbone: pET-28a(+)
  Backbone manufacturer: Novagen
  Backbone size w/o insert (bp): 5390
  Total vector size (bp): 8153
  Vector type: Bacterial Expression, CRISPR
Growth in bacteria
  Bacterial resistance: Kanamycin, 50 μg/mL
  Growth temperature: 37°C
  Growth strain: DH5alpha
  Copy number: Low Copy
Gene/Insert
  Gene/Insert name: RspWYL1
  Species: Synthetic
  Insert size (bp): 1182
  Promoter: lac
  Tag / fusion protein: mH6 tag (N terminal on insert)
  Cloning method: Restriction Enzyme; 5′ cloning site BamHI (not destroyed); 3′ cloning site BamHI (not destroyed)
  Sequencing primers: 5′ ATGCTGATTCCGCCTAGCAC
Terms and licenses: Academic/Nonprofit Terms; Industry Terms: Not Available to Industry
Depositor comments: For commercial use, please contact Arbor Biotechnologies at .
How to cite: pET28a-MH6-RspWYL1 was a gift from Arbor Biotechnologies (Addgene plasmid # 108306 ; http://n2t.net/addgene:108306 ; RRID:Addgene_108306)
